Addgene plasmid #223688: Ntom-Venus-ssrA
Purpose: PhoBIT1 component; Venus-tagged ssrA tag fused with Ntom for mitochondrial tethering
Depositing lab: Yubin Zhou. Depositing organization: Texas A&M Health Science Center. Publication: Engineering of photo-inducible binary interaction tools for biomedical applications. Lee YT, Guo L, Lan TH, Nonomura T, Liu G, Ma G, Wang R, Huang Y, Zhou Y. Nat Commun. 2025 Jul 28;16(1):6940. doi: 10.1038/s41467-025-61710-4. PubMed 40721575.
Backbone
  Vector backbone: pTriEX
  Vector type: Mammalian Expression
Growth in bacteria
  Bacterial resistance: Ampicillin, 100 μg/mL
  Growth temperature: 37°C
  Growth strain: DH5alpha
  Copy number: Unknown
Gene/Insert
  Gene/Insert name: ssrA peptide
  Species: Synthetic
  Insert size (bp): 21
  Promoter: CMV
  Tag / fusion protein: mVenus
  Cloning method: Restriction Enzyme; 5′ cloning site BamHI (not destroyed); 3′ cloning site HindIII (not destroyed)
  Sequencing primers: 5′ CATGGTCCTGCTGGAGTTCGTG
Terms and licenses: Academic/Nonprofit Terms; Industry Terms: Not Available to Industry
How to cite: Ntom-Venus-ssrA was a gift from Yubin Zhou (Addgene plasmid # 223688 ; http://n2t.net/addgene:223688 ; RRID:Addgene_223688)
