[The description below was written by a language model from this plasmid's Addgene catalogue record and pLannotate feature annotations shown in this document.]
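Description:
Ntom-Venus-ssrA is a mammalian expression plasmid built on the pTriEX backbone and serves as one component of the PhoBIT1 photo-inducible binary interaction system. It is propagated in E. coli through a high-copy ColE1/pUC-type origin and selected with ampicillin via the β-lactamase gene. As is typical of pTriEX vectors, the expression cassette sits behind a stack of promoters for three hosts: a CMV enhancer/promoter followed by a chimeric chicken β-actin/rabbit β-globin intron for mammalian cells, a T7 promoter with lac operator for bacteria, and the baculovirus p10 promoter for insect cells. Flanking lef2/ORF603 and ORF1629 recombination regions would allow transfer into a baculovirus genome, and a single loxP site lies downstream. The record lists CMV as the relevant promoter, which fits the stated mammalian use.

The payload is a fusion protein that starts with an N-terminal fragment of human TOMM20 ("Ntom"), a mitochondrial outer membrane import receptor. This fragment anchors the protein on the mitochondrial surface. It is followed directly by the monomeric yellow fluorescent protein mVenus and then by the short synthetic ssrA peptide (a 21 bp insert cloned between BamHI and HindIII). The ssrA peptide is not annotated separately in the feature table but presumably lies just after mVenus. Backbone HSV and 6xHis tag sequences are annotated downstream; the record does not indicate whether they are in frame with the fusion or preceded by a stop codon. A rabbit β-globin poly(A) signal and a T7 terminator end the cassette. The construct provides a fluorescent, mitochondria-tethered ssrA bait, so that recruitment of the system's partner component to mitochondria can be followed by imaging. The partner itself is not described in this record.
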