Features (pLannotate 1.2.2; 20 found; start..end, strand, type, name):
      4..39      +  CDS            lef2 (fragment): baculovirus late expression factor 2
    181..1008    +  misc_recomb    baculovirus recombination region (lef2/ORF603): contains ORF603 and part of lef2
   1020..1379    +  enhancer       CMV enhancer (fragment): human cytomegalovirus immediate early enhancer
   1381..1580    +  promoter       CMV promoter: human cytomegalovirus (CMV) immediate early promoter
   1732..1862    +  intron         chimeric intron (fragment): chimera between introns from chicken β-actin and rabbit β-globin
   1931..1949    +  promoter       T7 promoter: promoter for bacteriophage T7 RNA polymerase
   1950..1974    +  protein_bind   lac operator: The lac repressor binds to the lac operator to inhibit transcription in E. coli. This inhibition can be relieved by adding lactose or isopropyl-β-D-thiogalactopyranoside (IPTG). lac repressor encoded by lacI
   1990..2099    +  promoter       p10 promoter: baculovirus promoter for expression in insect cells
   2114..2224    +  CDS            TOMM20 (fragment): TOM20_HUMAN - Also known as KIAA0016. Experimental evidence at protein level: Swiss-Prot protein existence level 1. Central component of the receptor complex responsible for the recognition and translocation of cytosolically synthesized mitochondrial preproteins. Together with TOM22 functions as the transit peptide receptor at the surface of the mitochondrion outer membrane and facilitates the movement of preproteins into the TOM40 translocation pore (By similarity). Required for the translocation across the mitochondrial outer membrane of cytochrome P450 monooxygenases. From Homo sapiens (Hum
   2225..2938    +  CDS            mVenus: mVenus is a basic (constitutively fluorescent) yellow fluorescent protein published in 2006, derived from Aequorea victoria. It is reported to be a rapidly-maturing monomer with moderate acid sensitivity.
   3020..3052    +  CDS            HSV tag: HSV (herpes simplex virus) epitope tag
   3062..3079    +  CDS            6xHis: 6xHis affinity tag
   3094..3162    +  CDS            HBB (fragment): HBB_PONPY - Experimental evidence at transcript level: Swiss-Prot protein existence level 2. Involved in oxygen transport from the lung to the various peripheral tissues. From Pongo pygmaeus (Bornean orangutan).
   3237..3292    +  polyA_signal   β-globin poly(A) signal: rabbit β-globin polyadenylation signal (Gil and Proudfoot, 1987)
   3380..3427    +  terminator     T7 terminator: transcription terminator for bacteriophage T7 RNA polymerase
   3440..4145    +  misc_recomb    baculovirus recombination region (ORF1629): contains part of ORF1629
   4154..4187    +  protein_bind   loxP: Cre-mediated recombination occurs in the 8-bp core sequence (GCATACAT). Cre recombinase
   4355..4942    -  rep_origin     ori: high-copy-number ColE1/pMB1/pBR322/pUC origin of replication
   4955..5815    -  CDS            AmpR: β-lactamase; bla; confers resistance to ampicillin, carbenicillin, and related antibiotics
   5816..5867    -  promoter       AmpR promoter (fragment): bla
>Addgene plasmid #223688 | Ntom-Venus-ssrA | addgene full sequence | sequence record 444733 | Addgene NGS Result
TCCTGCATCTTTTAATCAAATCCCAAGATGTGTATAAACGCGCCGGTATGTACAGGAAGAGGTTTATACT
AAACTGTTACATTGCAAACGTGGTTTCGTGTGCCAAGTGTGAAAACCGATGTTTAATCAAGGCTCTGACG
CATTTCTACAACCACGACTCCAAGTGTGTGGGTGAAGTCATGCATCTTTTAATCAAATCCCAAGATGTGT
ATAAACCACCAAACTGCCAAAAAATGAAAACTGTCGACAAGCTCTGTCCGTTTGCTGGCAACTGCAAGGG
TCTCAATCCTATTTGTAATTATTGAATAATAAAACAATTATAAATGTCAAATTTGTTTTTTATTAACGAT
ACAAACCAAACGCAACAAGAACATTTGTAGTATTATCTATAATTGAAAACGCGTAGTTATAATCGCTGAG
GTAATATTTAAAATCATTTTCAAATGATTCACAGTTAATTTGCGACAATATAATTTTATTTTCACATAAA
CTAGACGCCTTGTCGTCTTCTTCTTCGTATTCCTTCTCTTTTTCATTTTTCTCTTCATAAAAATTAACAT
AGTTATTATCGTATCCATATATGTATCTATCGTATAGAGTAAATTTTTTGTTGTCATAAATATATATGTC
TTTTTTAATGGGGTGTATAGTACCGCTGCGCATAGTTTTTCTGTAATTTACAACAGTGCTATTTTCTGGT
AGTTCTTCGGAGTGTGTTGCTTTAATTATTAAATTTATATAATCAATGAATTTGGGATCGTCGGTTTTGT
ACAATATGTTGCCGGCATAGTACGCAGCTTCTTCTAGTTCAATTACACCATTTTTTAGCAGCACCGGATT
AACATAACTTTCCAAAATGTTGTACGAACCGTTAAACAAAAACAGTTCACCTCCCTTTTCTATACTATTG
TCTGCGAGCAGTTGTTTGTTGTTAAAAATAACAGCCATTGTAATGAGACGCACAAACTAATATCACAAAC
TGGAAATGTCTATCAATATATAGTTGCTGATGGCCGGCCTATTAATAGTAATCAATTACGGGGTCATTAG
TTCATAGCCCATATATGGAGTTCCGCGTTACATAACTTACGGTAAATGGCCCGCCTGGCTGACCGCCCAA
CGACCCCCGCCCATTGACGTCAATAATGACGTATGTTCCCATAGTAACGCCAATAGGGACTTTCCATTGA
CGTCAATGGGTGGAGTATTTACGGTAAACTGCCCACTTGGCAGTACATCAAGTGTATCATATGCCAAGTC
CGCCCCCTATTGACGTCAATGACGGTAAATGGCCCGCCTGGCATTATGCCCAGTACATGACCTTACGGGA
CTTTCCTACTTGGCAGTACATCTACGTATTAGTCATCGCTATTACCATGCTGATGCGGTTTTGGCAGTAC
ACCAATGGGCGTGGATAGCGGTTTGACTCACGGGGATTTCCAAGTCTCCACCCCATTGACGTCAATGGGA
GTTTGTTTTGGCACCAAAATCAACGGGACTTTCCAAAATGTCGTAATAACCCCGCCCCGTTGACGCAAAT
GGGCGGTAGGCGTGTACGGTGGGAGGTCTATATAAGCAGACGTCGTTTAGTGAACCGTCAGATCACTAGA
TGCTTTATTGCGGTAGTTTATCACAGTTAAATTGCTAACGCCAGTCTCGAACTTAACGTGCAGAAGTTGG
TCGTGAGGCACTGGGCAGGTAAGTATCGGGCCCTTTGTGCGGGGGGAGCGGCTCGGGGCTGTCCGCGGGG
GGACGGCTGCCTTCGGGGGGGACGGGGCAGGGCGGGGTTCGGCTTCTGGCGTGTGACCGGCGGCTCTAGA
GCCTCTGCTAACCATGTTCATGCCTTCTTCTTTTTCCTACAGCTCCTGGGCAACGTGCTGGTTATTGTGC
TGTCTCATCATTTTGGCAAAGAATTGGATCGGACCGAAATTAATACGACTCACTATAGGGGAATTGTGAG
CGGATAACAATTCCCCGGAGTTAATCCGGGACCTTTAATTCAACCCAACACAATATATTATAGTTAAATA
AGAATTATTATCAAATCATTTGTATATTAATTAAAATACTATACTGTAAATTACATTTTATTTACAATCA
AAGGAGATATACCATGGTGGGCCGCAACAGCGCGATTGCAGCTGGAGTGTGCGGCGCGCTGTTCATTGGC
TATTGCATTTACTTTGATCGCAAACGCCGCAGCGATCCGAACTTTAAATCTAGAGTGAGCAAGGGCGAGG
AGCTGTTCACCGGGGTGGTGCCCATCCTGGTCGAGCTGGACGGCGACGTAAACGGCCACAAGTTCAGCGT
GTCCGGCGAGGGCGAGGGCGATGCCACCTACGGCAAGCTGACCCTGAAGTTCATCAGCACCACCGGCAAG
CTGCCCGTGCCCTGGCCCACCCTCGTGACCACCCTCGGCTACGGCCTGCAGTGCTTCGCCCGCTACCCCG
ACCACATGAAGCAGCACGACTTCTTCAAGTCCGCCATGCCCGAAGGCTACGTCCAGGAGCGCACCATCTT
CTTCAAGGACGACGGCAACTACAAGACCCGCGCCGAGGTGAAGTTCGAGGGCGACACCCTGGTGAACCGC
ATCGAGCTGAAGGGCATCGACTTCAAGGAGGACGGCAACATCCTGGGGCACAAGCTGGAGTACAACTACA
ACAGCCACAACGTCTATATCACCGCCGACAAGCAGAAGAACGGCATCAAGGCAAACTTCAAGATCCGCCA
CAACATCGAGGACGGCGGCGTGCAGCTCGCCGACCACTACCAGCAGAACACCCCCATCGGCGACGGCCCC
GTGCTGCTGCCCGACAACCACTACCTGAGCTACCAGTCCAAACTGAGCAAAGACCCCAACGAGAAGCGCG
ATCACATGGTCCTGCTGGAGTTCGTGACCGCCGCCGGGATCACTCTCGGCATGGACGAGCTGTACAAGGG
TTCTGGAAGTGGATCCGCAGCCAATGATGAGAACTACGCTTAGAAGCTTGCGGCCGCACAGCTGTATACA
CGTGCAAGCCAGCCAGAACTCGCCCCGGAAGACCCCGAGGATCTCGAGCACCACCATCACCATCACCATC
ACTAAGTGATTAACCTCAGGTGCAGGCTGCCTATCAGAAGGTGGTGGCTGGTGTGGCCAATGCCCTGGCT
CACAAATACCACTGAGATCGATCTTTTTCCCTCTGCCAAAAATTATGGGGACATCATGAAGCCCCTTGAG
CATCTGACTTCTGGCTAATAAAGGAAATTTATTTTCATTGCAATAGTGTGTTGGAATTTTTTGTGTCTCT
CACTCGGAAGGACATATGGGAGGGCAAATCATTTAAAACATCAGAATGAGTATTTGGTTTAGAGTTTGGC
AACATATGCCCATATGTAACTAGCATAACCCCTTGGGGCCTCTAAACGGGTCTTGAGGGGTTTTTTGCTG
AAAGCATGCGGAGGAAATTCTCCTTGAAGTTTCCCTGGTGTTCAAAGTAAAGGAGTTTGCACCAGACGCA
CCTCTGTTCACTGGTCCGGCGTATTAAAACACGATACATTGTTATTAGTACATTTATTAAGCGCTAGATT
CTGTGCGTTGTTGATTTACAGACAATTGTTGTACGTATTTTAATAATTCATTAAATTTATAATCTTTAGG
GTGGTATGTTAGAGCGAAAATCAAATGATTTTCAGCGTCTTTATATCTGAATTTAAATATTAAATCCTCA
ATAGATTTGTAAAATAGGTTTCGATTAGTTTCAAACAAGGGTTGTTTTTCCGAACCGATGGCTGGACTAT
CTAATGGATTTTCGCTCAACGCCACAAAACTTGCCAAATCTTGTAGCAGCAATCTAGCTTTGTCGATATT
CGTTTGTGTTTTGTTTTGTAATAAAGGTTCGACGTCGTTCAAAATATTATGCGCTTTTGTATTTCTTTCA
TCACTGTCGTTAGTGTACAATTGACTCGACGTAAACACGTTAAATAGAGCTTGGACATATTTAACATCGG
GCGTGTTAGCTTTATTAGGCCGATTATCGTCGTCGTCCCAACCCTCGTCGTTAGAAGTTGCTTCCGAAGA
CGATTTTGCCATAGCCACACGACGCCTATTAATTGTGTCGGCTAACACGTCCGCGATCAAATTTGTAGTT
GAGCTTTTTGGAATTGCGATCGCATAACTTCGTATAGCATACATTATACGAAGTTATAAGCTCGGAACGC
TGCGCTCGGTCGTTCGGCTGCGGCGAGCGGTATCAGCTCACTCAAAGGCGGTAATACGGTTATCCACAGA
ATCAGGGGATAACGCAGGAAAGAACATGTGAGCAAAAGGCCAGCAAAAGGCCAGGAACCGTAAAAAGGCC
GCGTTGCTGGCGTTTTTCCATAGGCTCCGCCCCCTGACGAGCATCACAAAAATCGACGCTCAAGTCAGAG
GTGGCGAAACCCGACAGGACTATAAAGATACCAGGCGTTTCCCCCTGGAAGCTCCCTCGTGCGCTCTCCT
GTTCCGACCCTGCCGCTTACCGGATACCTGTCCGCCTTTCTCCCTTCGGGAAGCGTGGCGCTTTCTCATA
GCTCACGCTGTAGGTATCTCAGTTCGGTGTAGGTCGTTCGCTCCAAGCTGGGCTGTGTGCACGAACCCCC
CGTTCAGCCCGACCGCTGCGCCTTATCCGGTAACTATCGTCTTGAGTCCAACCCGGTAAGACACGACTTA
TCGCCACTGGCAGCAGCCACTGGTAACAGGATTAGCAGAGCGAGGTATGTAGGCGGTGCTACAGAGTTCT
TGAAGTGGTGGCCTAACTACGGCTACACTAGAAGAACAGTATTTGGTATCTGCGCTCTGCTGAAGCCAGT
TACCTTCGGAAAAAGAGTTGGTAGCTCTTGATCCGGCAAACAAACCACCGCTGGTAGCGGTGGTTTTTTT
GTTTGCAAGCAGCAGATTACGCGCAGAAAAAAAGGATCTCAAGAAGATCCTTTGTTACCAATGCTTAATC
AGTGAGGCACCTATCTCAGCGATCTGTCTATTTCGTTCATCCATAGTTGCCTGACTCCCCGTCGTGTAGA
TAACTACGATACGGGAGGGCTTACCATCTGGCCCCAGTGCTGCAATGATACCGCGAGACCCACGCTCACC
GGCTCCAGATTTATCAGCAATAAACCAGCCAGCCGGAAGGGCCGAGCGCAGAAGTGGTCCTGCAACTTTA
TCCGCCTCCATCCAGTCTATTAATTGTTGCCGGGAAGCTAGAGTAAGTAGTTCGCCAGTTAATAGTTTGC
GCAACGTTGTTGCCATTGCTACAGGCATCGTGGTGTCACGCTCGTCGTTTGGTATGGCTTCATTCAGCTC
CGGTTCCCAACGATCAAGGCGAGTTACATGATCCCCCATGTTGTGCAAAAAAGCGGTTAGCTCCTTCGGT
CCTCCGATCGTTGTCAGAAGTAAGTTGGCCGCAGTGTTATCACTCATGGTTATGGCAGCACTGCATAATT
CTCTTACTGTCATGCCATCCGTAAGATGCTTTTCTGTGACTGGTGAGTACTCAACCAAGTCATTCTGAGA
ATAGTGTATGCGGCGACCGAGTTGCTCTTGCCCGGCGTCAATACGGGATAATACCGCGCCACATAGCAGA
ACTTTAAAAGTGCTCATCATTGGAAAACGTTCTTCGGGGCGAAAACTCTCAAGGATCTTACCGCTGTTGA
GATCCAGTTCGATGTAACCCACTCGTGCACCCAACTGATCTTCAGCATCTTTTACTTTCACCAGCGTTTC
TGGGTGAGCAAAAACAGGAAGGCAAAATGCCGCAAAAAAGGGAATAAGGGCGACACGGAAATGTTGAATA
CTCATACTCTTCCTTTTTCAATATTATTGAAGCATTTATCAGGGTTATTGTCTCATGTCCGCGCGTT
